>Addgene plasmid #59615 | pSicoR-ATF7IPi2 | depositor partial sequence | sequence record 93292 | pSicoR-ATF7IPi2 sequence 63 bps
TGTAGCTACCATCTCTATGCTTACTTCTAGAGAGTAAGCATAGAGATGGTAGCTACTTTTTTC
