>Addgene plasmid #59615 | pSicoR-ATF7IPi2 | addgene partial sequence | sequence record 96874 | WPRE-R 5'-CATAGCGTAAAAGGAGCAACA-3'
ATTTTGTAATCCAGAGGTTGATTATCGATAAGCTTGATATCGAATTGTACCTAGTGGAACCGGAACCCTT
AAACATGTATAACTTCGTATAATGTATGCTATACGAAGTTATTAGGTCCCTCGACGAATTCCTACTTGTA
CAGCTCGTCCATGCCGAGAGTGATCCCGGCGGCGGTCACGAACTCCAGCAGGACCATGTGATCGCGCTTC
TCGTTGGGGTCTTTGCTCAGGGCGGACTGGGTGCTCAGGTAGTGGTTGTCGGGCAGCAGCACGGGGCCGT
CGCCGATGGGGGTGTTCTGCTGGTAGTGGTCGGCGAGCTGCAC
