>Addgene plasmid #59615 | pSicoR-ATF7IPi2 | addgene partial sequence | sequence record 97347 | pLLU-5 5'-cacagacttgtgggagaagc-3'
GCATATAATATTTCCTAGTAACTATAGAGGCTTAATGTGCGATAAAAGACAGATAATCTGTTCTTTTTAA
TACTAGCTACATTTTACATGATAGGCTTGGATTTCTATAACTTCGTATAGCATACATTATACGAAGTTAT
AAACAGCACAAAAGGAAACTCACCCTAACTGTAAAGTAATTGTGTGTTTTGAGACTATAAATATCCCTTG
GAGAAAAGCCTTGTTTGTAGCTACCATCTCTATGCTTACTTCTAGAGAGTAAGCATAGAGATGGTAGCTA
CTTTTTTCTCGAGTACTAGGATCCATTAGGCGGCCGCGTGGATAACCGTATTACCGCCATGCATTAGTTA
TTAATAGTAATCAATTACGGGGTCATTAGTTCATAGCCCATATATGGAGTTCCGCGTTACATAACTTACG
GTAAATGGCCCGCCTGGCTGACCGCCCAACGACCCCCGCCCATTGA
