[The description below was written by a language model from this plasmid's Addgene catalogue record.]
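Description:
pSicoR-ATF7IPi2 is an RNA interference plasmid built on the pSicoR backbone and catalogued as a mammalian expression/RNAi vector. It carries a short hairpin RNA directed against human ATF7IP (also known as MCAF1 or AM). In bacteria it is maintained as a high-copy plasmid under ampicillin selection. The recommended host is a recombination-deficient strain, a common choice for vectors that contain repeated elements. No feature table accompanies the record, so the origin of replication, any viral elements, recombinase sites and any mammalian reporter or selection marker carried by the backbone are not documented here.

The payload is a hairpin-encoding oligonucleotide cloned downstream of a U6 promoter, an RNA polymerase III promoter widely used for small RNAs because it gives strong expression with a defined start site; the sequencing primer name suggests the mouse version of U6. The insert was placed between HpaI and XhoI sites, with the HpaI site destroyed during cloning and the XhoI site retained. As in standard shRNA designs, the cassette consists of sense and antisense arms separated by a short loop, followed by a run of thymidines that terminates Pol III transcription. The transcript folds into a hairpin that the cellular RNAi machinery processes into an siRNA targeting ATF7IP mRNA.

The "i2" in the name suggests it is one of several independent hairpins against the same gene, though the record does not say so. The associated study concerned systematic identification of barriers to human induced pluripotent stem cell generation, so the construct's use is knockdown of ATF7IP in human cells to test its role in reprogramming.
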