Addgene plasmid #59615: pSicoR-ATF7IPi2
Purpose: Expression of shRNA against human ATF7IP
Depositing lab: Miguel Ramalho-Santos. Depositing organization: University of California, San Francisco (UCSF). Publication: Systematic Identification of Barriers to Human iPSC Generation. Qin H, Diaz A, Blouin L, Lebbink RJ, Patena W, Tanbun P, LeProust EM, McManus MT, Song JS, Ramalho-Santos M. Cell. 2014 Jul 17;158(2):449-61. doi: 10.1016/j.cell.2014.05.040. PubMed 25036638.
Backbone
  Vector backbone: pSicoR
  Vector type: Mammalian Expression, RNAi
Growth in bacteria
  Bacterial resistance: Ampicillin, 100 μg/mL
  Growth temperature: 37°C
  Growth strain: Stbl3
  Copy number: High Copy
Gene/Insert
  Gene/Insert name: ATF7IP
  gRNA/shRNA sequence: TGTAGCTACCATCTCTATGCTTACTTCTAGAGAGTAAGCATAGAGATGGTAGCTACTTTTTTC
  Species: H. sapiens (human)
  Entrez Gene: ATF7IP (a.k.a. AM, ATF-IP, ATF7IP1, MCAF, MCAF1, p621)
  Promoter: U6
  Cloning method: Restriction Enzyme; 5′ cloning site HpaI (destroyed during cloning); 3′ cloning site XhoI (not destroyed)
  Sequencing primers: 5′ mU6-F
Terms and licenses: Academic/Nonprofit Terms; Industry Terms: Not Available to Industry
How to cite: pSicoR-ATF7IPi2 was a gift from Miguel Ramalho-Santos (Addgene plasmid # 59615 ; http://n2t.net/addgene:59615 ; RRID:Addgene_59615)
